>Addgene plasmid #16180 | pENTR-PKCG | addgene partial sequence | sequence record 22481 | 16180 with M13-F20
GATTTATTTTGACTGATAGTGACCTGTTCGTTGCAACAAATTGATGAGCAATGCTTTTTTATAATGCCAA
CTTTGTACAAAAAAGTTGGC
[171 nt withheld, positions 91-261]
GGTATCGGAAAGCAGGGCCTGCAATGTCAAGTCTGCAGCTTTGTGGTTCATCGACGATGCCACGAATTTG
TGACCTTCGAGTGTCCAGGCGCTGGGAAGGGCCCCCAGACGGATGACCCCCGGAACAAACACAAGTTCCG
CCTGCATAGCTACAGCAGCCCCACCTTCTGCGACCACTGTGGCTCCCTCCTCTACGGGCTTGTGCACCAG
GGCATGAAATGCTCCTGCTGCGAGATGAACGTGCACCGGCGCTGTGTGCGTAGCGTGCCCTCCCTGTGCG
GTGTGGACCACACCGAGCGCCGCGGGCGCCTGCAGCTGGAGATCCGGGCTCCCACAGCAGATGAGATCCA
CGTAACTGTTGGCGAGGCCCGTAACCTAATTCCTATGGACCCCAATGGTCTCTCTGATCCCTATGTGAAA
CTGAAGCTCATCCCAGACCCTCGGAACCTGACGAAACAGAAGACCCGAACGGTGAAAGCCACGCTAAAAC
CCTGTGTGGAATGAGACCTTTGTGTTCAACCTGAAGCCAGGGGATGTGGAGCGCCGGCTCAGCGTGGAGG
TGTGGGACTGGGAACCGGACCTCCCGCAACGACTTCATGGGGGCCCATGTCCTTTGGCGTCTCGGAGCTG
CTCAAGGCGCCCGTGNATGGCTGGTTACAGTTACTGAACCAGGAGGAGGGCGAGTATAAAATGTGCCGGT
GGCCGATGCTGAAAACTGCAGCCTCCTCAAAAGTTTGAGCTTGTAATACCCCCTGGAAATGTATGANCGG
GGNGGATGGCCC
