[The description below was written by a language model from this plasmid's Addgene catalogue record.]
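Description:
pENTR-PKCG is a Gateway Entry clone carrying the full-length human PRKCG open reading frame, which encodes protein kinase C gamma, the gene associated with spinocerebellar ataxia type 14 (SCA14). It was made by PCR-amplifying the cDNA with primers bearing attB recombination sequences and recombining the product into the pDONR223 Donor vector by a BP reaction. This reaction consumes the attP1 and attP2 sites of the backbone, which are recorded as destroyed during cloning. In the standard Gateway scheme it leaves the roughly 2.1 kb insert flanked by attL sites. The plasmid is maintained at high copy number in standard E. coli cloning strains under spectinomycin selection, and M13 forward and reverse primer sites flanking the insert allow sequence verification.

Although the catalogue lists the vector type as mammalian expression, the record names no promoter or other expression elements. An Entry clone of this kind normally acts as a shuttle, not as an expression construct in its own right. Its purpose is to transfer the ORF by LR recombination into Destination vectors that supply the promoter, tags and host-specific elements. The reverse primer omitted the stop codon, so the ORF is open at its 3′ end and can be fused in frame to C-terminal tags or fusion domains provided by the Destination vector, as well as to N-terminal ones. The clone was generated as part of a set of ataxia-related human cDNAs used to map a protein–protein interaction network for inherited ataxias and Purkinje cell degeneration disorders. No feature table accompanies the record, so the details of the backbone elements are not documented here.
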