Addgene plasmid #16180: pENTR-PKCG
Depositing lab: Huda Zoghbi. Depositing organization: Baylor College of Medicine. Publication: A protein-protein interaction network for human inherited ataxias and disorders of Purkinje cell degeneration. Lim J, Hao T, Shaw C, Patel AJ, Szabo G, Rual JF, Fisk CJ, Li N, Smolyar A, Hill DE, Barabasi AL, Vidal M, Zoghbi HY. Cell. 2006 May 19. 125(4):801-14. 10.1016/j.cell.2006.03.032 PubMed 16713569.
Backbone
  Vector backbone: pDONR223
  Backbone size w/o insert (bp): 5005
  Vector type: Mammalian Expression
Growth in bacteria
  Bacterial resistance: Spectinomycin, 50 μg/mL
  Growth temperature: 37°C
  Growth strain: DH5alpha
  Copy number: High Copy
Gene/Insert
  Gene/Insert name: PRKC gamma (alt name: PRKCG)
  Species: H. sapiens (human)
  Insert size (bp): 2091
  Entrez Gene: PRKCG (a.k.a. PKC-gamma, PKCC, PKCG, PKCI(3), PKCgamma, SCA14)
  Cloning method: Gateway Cloning; 5′ cloning site attP1 (destroyed during cloning); 3′ cloning site attP2 (destroyed during cloning)
  Sequencing primers: 5′ M13F; 3′ M13R
Terms and licenses: Academic/Nonprofit Terms; Industry Terms: Not Available to Industry
Depositor comments: Full-length human cDNAs were amplified using PCR primers and cloned into the pDONR223 "Donor" vector using the Gateway system as described (Rual et al., 2004), resulting in "Entry" clones. Reverse primers do not include stop codons. Forward primer: 5'-GGGGACAACTTTGTACAAAAAAGTTGGC ATGGCTGGTCTGGGCCCC-3'. Reverse primer: 5'-GGGGACAACTTTGTACAAGAAAGTTGG CATGACGGGCACAGGCACT-3'.
How to cite: pENTR-PKCG was a gift from Huda Zoghbi (Addgene plasmid # 16180 ; http://n2t.net/addgene:16180 ; RRID:Addgene_16180)
